>Addgene plasmid #153879 | pGBW-m4046293 | addgene full sequence | sequence record 299998 | Ginkgo NGS Result
GCGGCCGCCCCACACACCATAGCTTCAAAATGTTTCTACTCCTTTTTTACTCTTCCAGATTTTCTCGGAC
TCCGCGCATCGCCGTACCACTTCAAAACACCCAAGCACAGCATACTAAATTTCCCCTCTTTCTTCCTCTA
GGGTGTCGTTAATTACCCGTACTAAAGGTTTGGAAAAGAAAAAAGAGACCGCCTCGTTTCTTTTTCTTCG
TCGAAAAAGGCAATAAAAATTTTTATCACGTTTCTTTTTCTTGAAAATTTTTTTTTTTGATTTTTTTCTC
TTTCGATGACCTCCCATTGATATTTAAGTTAATAAACGGTCTTCAATTTCTCAAGTTTCAGTTTCATTTT
TCTTGTTCTATTACAACTTTTTTTACTTCTTGCTCATTAGAAAGAAAGCATAGCAATCTAATCTAAGTTT
TAATTACAAAATGTTTGTTTTTCTTGTTTTATTGCCACTAGTCTCTAGTCAGTGTGTTAATCTTACAACC
AGAACTCAATTACCCCCTGCATACACTAATTCTTTCACACGTGGTGTTTATTACCCTGACAAAGTTTTCA
GATCCTCAGTTTTACATTCAACTCAGGACTTGTTCTTACCTTTCTTTTCCAATGTTACTTGGTTCCATGC
TATACATGTCTCTGGGACCAATGGTACTAAGAGGTTTGATAACCCTGTCCTACCATTTAATGATGGTGTT
TATTTTGCTTCCACTGAGAAGTCTAACATAATAAGAGGCTGGATTTTTGGTACTACTTTAGATTCGAAGA
CCCAGTCCCTACTTATTGTTAATAACGCTACTAATGTTGTTATTAAAGTCTGTGAATTTCAATTTTGTAA
TGATCCATTTTTGGGTGTTTATTACCACAAAAACAACAAAAGTTGGATGGAAAGTGAGTTCAGAGTTTAT
TCTAGTGCGAATAATTGCACTTTTGAATATGTCTCTCAGCCTTTTCTTATGGACCTTGAAGGAAAACAGG
GTAATTTCAAAAATCTTAGGGAATTTGTGTTTAAGAATATTGATGGTTATTTTAAAATATATTCTAAGCA
CACGCCTATTAATTTAGTGCGTGATCTCCCTCAGGGTTTTTCGGCTTTAGAACCATTGGTAGATTTGCCA
ATAGGTATTAACATCACTAGGTTTCAAACTTTACTTGCTTTACATAGAAGTTATTTGACTCCTGGTGATT
CTTCTTCAGGTTGGACAGCTGGTGCTGCAGCTTATTATGTGGGTTATCTTCAACCTAGGACTTTTCTATT
AAAATATAATGAAAATGGAACCATTACAGATGCTGTAGACTGTGCACTTGACCCTCTCTCAGAAACAAAG
TGTACGTTGAAATCCTTCACTGTAGAAAAAGGAATCTATCAAACTTCTAACTTTAGAGTCCAACCAACAG
AATCTATTGTTAGATTTCCTAATATTACAAACTTGTGCCCTTTTGGTGAAGTTTTTAACGCCACCAGATT
TGCATCTGTTTATGCTTGGAACAGGAAGAGAATCAGCAACTGTGTTGCTGATTATTCTGTCCTATATAAT
TCCGCATCATTTTCCACTTTTAAGTGTTATGGAGTGTCTCCTACTAAATTAAATGATCTCTGCTTTACTA
ATGTCTATGCAGATTCATTTGTAATTAGAGGTGATGAAGTCAGACAAATCGCTCCAGGGCAAACTGGAAA
GATTGCTGATTATAATTATAAATTACCAGATGATTTTACAGGCTGCGTTATAGCTTGGAATTCTAACAAT
CTTGATTCTAAGGTTGGTGGTAATTATAATTACCTGTATAGATTGTTTAGGAAGTCTAATCTCAAACCTT
TTGAGAGAGATATTTCAACTGAAATCTATCAGGCCGGTAGCACACCTTGTAATGGTGTTGAAGGTTTTAA
TTGTTACTTTCCTTTACAATCATATGGTTTCCAACCCACTAATGGTGTTGGTTACCAACCATACAGAGTA
GTAGTACTTTCTTTTGAACTTCTACATGCACCAGCAACTGTTTGTGGACCTAAAAAGTCTACTAATTTGG
TTAAAAACAAATGTGTCAATTTCAACTTCAATGGTTTAACAGGCACAGGTGTTCTTACTGAGTCTAACAA
AAAGTTTCTGCCTTTCCAACAATTTGGCAGAGACATTGCTGACACTACTGATGCTGTCCGTGATCCACAG
ACACTTGAGATTCTTGACATTACACCATGTTCTTTTGGTGGTGTCAGTGTTATAACACCAGGAACAAATA
CTTCTAACCAGGTTGCTGTTCTTTATCAGGATGTTAACTGCACAGAAGTCCCTGTTGCTATTCATGCAGA
TCAACTTACTCCTACTTGGCGTGTTTATTCTACAGGTTCTAATGTTTTTCAAACACGTGCAGGCTGTTTA
ATAGGGGCTGAACATGTCAACAACTCATATGAGTGTGACATACCCATTGGTGCAGGTATATGCGCTAGTT
ATCAGACTCAGACTAATTCTCCTCGGCGGGCACGTAGTGTAGCTAGTCAATCCATCATTGCCTACACTAT
GTCACTTGGTGCAGAAAATTCAGTTGCTTACTCTAATAACTCTATTGCCATACCCACAAATTTTACTATT
AGTGTTACCACAGAAATTCTACCAGTGTCTATGACCAAGACATCAGTAGATTGTACAATGTACATTTGTG
GTGATTCAACTGAATGCAGCAATCTTTTGTTGCAATATGGCAGTTTTTGTACACAATTAAACCGTGCTTT
AACTGGAATAGCTGTTGAACAAGACAAAAACACCCAAGAAGTTTTTGCACAAGTCAAACAAATTTACAAA
ACACCACCAATTAAAGATTTTGGTGGTTTTAATTTTTCACAAATATTACCAGATCCATCAAAACCAAGCA
AGAGGTCATTTATTGAAGATCTACTTTTCAACAAAGTGACACTTGCAGATGCTGGCTTCATCAAACAATA
TGGTGATTGCCTTGGTGATATTGCTGCTAGAGACCTCATTTGTGCACAAAAGTTTAACGGCCTTACTGTT
TTGCCACCTTTGCTCACAGATGAAATGATTGCTCAATACACTTCTGCACTGTTAGCGGGTACAATCACTT
CTGGTTGGACCTTTGGTGCAGGTGCTGCATTACAAATACCATTTGCTATGCAAATGGCTTATAGGTTTAA
TGGTATTGGAGTTACACAGAATGTTCTCTATGAGAACCAAAAATTGATTGCCAACCAATTTAATAGTGCT
ATTGGCAAAATTCAAGACTCACTTTCTTCCACAGCAAGTGCACTTGGAAAACTTCAAGATGTGGTCAACC
AAAATGCACAAGCTTTAAACACGCTTGTTAAACAACTTAGCTCCAATTTTGGTGCAATTTCAAGTGTTTT
AAATGATATCCTTTCACGTCTTGACAAAGTTGAGGCTGAAGTGCAAATTGATAGGTTGATCACAGGCAGA
CTTCAAAGTTTGCAGACATATGTGACTCAACAATTAATTAGAGCTGCAGAAATCAGAGCTTCTGCTAATC
TTGCTGCTACTAAAATGTCAGAGTGTGTACTTGGACAATCAAAAAGAGTTGATTTTTGTGGAAAGGGCTA
TCATCTTATGTCCTTCCCTCAGTCAGCACCTCATGGTGTAGTCTTCTTGCATGTGACTTATGTCCCTGCA
CAAGAAAAGAACTTCACAACTGCTCCTGCCATTTGTCATGATGGAAAAGCACACTTTCCTCGTGAAGGTG
TCTTTGTTTCAAATGGCACACACTGGTTTGTAACACAAAGGAATTTTTATGAACCACAAATCATTACTAC
AGACAACACATTTGTGTCTGGTAACTGTGATGTTGTAATAGGAATTGTCAACAACACAGTTTATGATCCT
TTGCAACCTGAATTAGACTCATTCAAGGAGGAGTTAGATAAATATTTTAAGAATCATACATCACCAGATG
TTGATTTAGGTGACATCTCTGGCATTAATGCTTCAGTTGTAAACATTCAAAAAGAAATTGACCGCCTCAA
TGAGGTTGCCAAGAATTTAAATGAATCTCTCATCGATCTCCAAGAACTTGGAAAGTATGAGCAGTATATA
AAATGGCCATGGTACATTTGGCTAGGTTTTATAGCTGGCTTGATTGCCATAGTAATGGTGACAATTATGC
TTTGCTGTATGACCAGTTGCTGTAGTTGTCTCAAGGGCTGTTGTTCTTGTGGATCCTGCTGCAAATTTGA
TGAAGACGACTCTGAGCCAGTGCTCAAAGGAGTCAAATTACATTACACACTCGTGCCGAGAGGTTCTAAA
ATCGAGGAAGGTAAGCTAGTCATTTGGATAAATGGAGATAAGGGTTACAACGGTTTGGCAGAAGTAGGCA
AGAAATTTGAAAAGGACACAGGTATCAAGGTGACGGTTGAACATCCAGACAAGTTAGAAGAAAAATTCCC
TCAAGTTGCTGCTACTGGTGATGGTCCCGACATTATTTTCTGGGCCCACGATCGTTTTGGTGGATATGCT
CAGTCAGGTTTGCTGGCTGAGATCACCCCAGACAAGGCCTTCCAAGATAAATTGTACCCATTCACTTGGG
ATGCTGTCAGATACAACGGTAAGCTTATAGCATATCCAATTGCTGTTGAAGCCTTATCGTTGATCTACAA
TAAGGACTTGTTACCTAACCCACCAAAGACATGGGAAGAAATTCCAGCTTTGGATAAAGAGCTAAAGGCC
AAGGGAAAAAGCGCTTTGATGTTTAACTTACAAGAACCTTATTTCACCTGGCCATTAATCGCTGCTGACG
GTGGTTACGCATTTAAATACGAAAACGGTAAGTATGACATTAAGGATGTCGGCGTTGATAATGCTGGTGC
AAAGGCTGGTTTGACCTTCTTGGTTGATTTAATAAAGAATAAACACATGAACGCTGACACTGACTACTCT
ATCGCCGAAGCCGCTTTCAACAAGGGTGAAACTGCTATGACCATAAATGGTCCATGGGCCTGGAGTAACA
TTGATACTTCTAAAGTAAACTATGGTGTCACTGTTTTGCCTACATTCAAAGGCCAACCATCCAAGCCCTT
TGTCGGTGTTCTATCCGCTGGCATCAATGCTGCTTCTCCAAACAAGGAGCTAGCTAAAGAATTTTTGGAA
AATTACTTGTTAACTGACGAAGGTTTGGAGGCCGTTAACAAGGACAAGCCATTGGGTGCTGTCGCTTTGA
AATCTTACGAAGAAGAATTGGCTAAGGATCCCAGAATTGCCGCTACCATGGAGAACGCCCAAAAGGGTGA
AATTATGCCAAACATCCCACAAATGTCAGCCTTCTGGTACGCAGTTAGGACTGCCGTGATTAATGCTGCT
TCCGGTAGACAAACCGTCGACGAAGCATTAAAAGATGCTCAAACGTAAACAGGCCCCTTTTCCTTTGTCG
ATATCATGTAATTAGTTATGTCACGCTTACATTCACGCCCTCCTCCCACATCCGCTCTAACCGAAAAGGA
AGGAGTTAGACAACCTGAAGTCTAGGTCCCTATTTATTTTTTTTAATAGTTATGTTAGTATTAAGAACGT
TATTTATATTTCAAATTTTTCTTTTTTTTCTGTACAAAGCGGCCGCCGAACCACTAGTGCACTGCAGTAC
ACGGTTTCCTTGAAATTTTTTTGATTCGGTAATCTCCGAACAGAAGGAAGAACGAAGGAAGGAGCACAGA
CTTAGATTGGTATATATACGCATATGTAGTGTTGAAGAAACATGAAATTGCCCAGTATTCTTAACCCAAC
TGCACAGAACAAAAACGTGCAGGAAACGAAGATAAATCATGTCGAAAGCTACATATAAGGAACGTGCTGC
TACTCATCCTAGTCCTGTTGCTGCCAAGCTATTTAATATCATGCACGAAAAGCAAACAAACTTGTGTGCT
TCATTGGATGTTCGTACCACCAAGGAATTACTGGAGTTAGTTGAAGCATTAGGTCCCAAAATTTGTTTAC
TAAAAACACATGTGGATATCTTGACTGATTTTTCCATGGAGGGCACAGTTAAGCCGCTAAAGGCATTATC
CGCCAAGTACAATTTTTTACTCTTCGAGGACAGAAAATTTGCTGACATTGGTAATACAGTCAAATTGCAG
TACTCTGCGGGTGTATACAGAATAGCAGAATGGGCAGACATTACGAATGCACACGGTGTGGTGGGCCCAG
GTATTGTTAGCGGTTTGAAGCAGGCGGCAGAAGAAGTAACAAAGGAACCTAGAGGCCTTTTGATGTTAGC
AGAATTGTCATGCAAGGGCTCCCTATCTACTGGAGAATATACTAAGGGTACTGTTGACATTGCGAAGAGC
GACAAAGATTTTGTTATCGGCTTTATTGCTCAAAGAGACATGGGTGGAAGAGATGAAGGTTACGATTGGT
TGATTATGACACCCGGTGTGGGTTTAGATGACAAGGGAGATGCATTGGGTCAACAGTATAGAACCGTGGA
TGATGTGGTTTCTACAGGATCTGACATTATTATTGTTGGAAGAGGACTATTTGCAAAGGGAAGGGATGCT
AAGGTAGAGGGTGAACGTTACAGAAAAGCAGGCTGGGAAGCATATTTGAGAAGATGCGGCCAGCAAAACT
AAAAAACTGTATTATAAGTAAATGCATGTATACTAAACTCACAAATTAGAGCTTCAATTTAATTATATCA
GTTATTACCCGAGTAACGAAGCATCTGTGCTTCATTTTGTAGAACAAAAATGCAACGCGAGAGCGCTAAT
TTTTCAAACAAAGAATCTGAGCTGCATTTTTACAGAACAGAAATGCAACGCGAAAGCGCTATTTTACCAA
CGAAGAATCTGTGCTTCATTTTTGTAAAACAAAAATGCAACGCGAGAGCGCTAATTTTTCAAACAAAGAA
TCTGAGCTGCATTTTTACAGAACAGAAATGCAACGCGAGAGCGCTATTTTACCAACAAAGAATCTATACT
TCTTTTTTGTTCTACAAAAATGCATCCCGAGAGCGCTATTTTTCTAACAAAGCATCTTAGATTACTTTTT
TTCTCCTTTGTGCGCTCTATAATGCAGTCTCTTGATAACTTTTTGCACTGTAGGTCCGTTAAGGTTAGAA
GAAGGCTACTTTGGTGTCTATTTTCTCTTCCATAAAAAAAGCCTGACTCCACTTCCCGCGTTTACTGATT
ACTAGCGAAGCTGCGGGTGCATTTTTTCAAGATAAAGGCATCCCCGATTATATTCTATACCGATGTGGAT
TGCGCATACTTTGTGAACAGAAAGTGATAGCGTTGATGATTCTTCATTGGTCAGAAAATTATGAACGGTT
TCTTCTATTTTGTCTCTATATACTACGTATAGGAAATGTTTACATTTTCGTATTGTTTTCGATTCACTCT
ATGAATAGTTCTTACTACAATTTTTTTGTCTAAAGAGTAATACTAGAGATAAACATAAAAAATGTAGAGG
TCGAGTTTAGATGCAAGTTCAAGGAGCGAAAGGTGGATGGGTAGGTTATATAGGGATATAGCACAGAGAT
ATATAGCAAAGAGATACTTTTGAGCAATGTTTGTGGAAGCGGTATTCGCAATATTTTAGTAGCTCGTTAC
AGTCCGGTGCGTTTTTGGTTTTTTGAAAGTGCGTCATCAGAGCGCTTTTGGTTTTCAAAAGCGCTCTGAA
GTTCCTATACTTTCTAGCTAGAGAATAGGAACTTCCCGAGCGGCCGCGTGTTACAAGCTTGACTCCAGCG
TAACTGGACTGCAATCAACTCACTGGCTCACCTTCACGGGTGGGCCTTTCTTCGGTAGAAAATCAAAGGA
TCTTCTTGAGATCCTTTTTTTCTGCGCGTAATCTGCTGCTTGCAAACAAAAAAACCACCGCTACCAGCGG
TGGTTTGTTTGCCGGATCAAGAGCTACCAACTCTTTTTCCGAGGTAACTGGCTTCAGCAGAGCGCAGATA
CCAAATACTGTTCTTCTAGTGTAGCCGTAGTTAGGCCACCACTTCAAGAACTCTGTAGCACCGCCTACAT
ACCTCGCTCTGCTAATCCTGTTACCAGTGGCTGCTGCCAGTGGCGATAAGTCGTGTCTTACCGGGTTGGA
CTCAAGACGATAGTTACCGGATAAGGCGCAGCGGTCGGGCTGAACGGGGGGTTCGTGCACACAGCCCAGC
TTGGAGCGAACGACCTACACCGAACTGAGATACCTACAGCGTGAGCTATGAGAAAGCGCCACGCTTCCCG
AAGGGAGAAAGGCGGACAGGTATCCGGTAAGCGGCAGGGTCGGAACAGGAGAGCGCACGAGGGAGCTTCC
AGGGGTAAACGCCTGGTATCTTTATAGTCCTGTCGGGTTTCGCCACCTCTGACTTGAGCATCGATTTTTG
TGATGCTCGTCAGGGGGGCGGAGCCTATGGAAAAACGCCAGCAACGCAGAAAGGCCCACCCGAAGGTGAG
CCAGGTGATTACATTTGGGCCCTCATCAGAGGTTTTCACCGTCATCACCGAAACGCGCGAGGCAGCTGCG
GTAAAGCTCATCAGCGTGGTCGTGAAGCGATTCACAGATGTCTGCCTGTTCATCCGCGTCCAGCTCGTTG
AGTTTCTCCAGAAGCGTTAATGTCTGGCTTCTGATAAAGCGGGCCATGTTAAGGGCGGTTTTTTCCTGTT
TGGTCACTTACCAATGCTTAATCAGTGAGGCACCTATCTCAGCGATCTGTCTATTTCGTTCATCCATAGT
TGCCTGACTCCCCGTCGTGTAGATAACTACGATGCGGGAGGGCTTACCATCTGGCCCCAGTGCTGCAATG
ATACCGCGAGACCCACGCTCACCGGCTCCAGATTTATCAGCAATAAACCAGCCAGCCGGGAGGGCCGAGC
GCAGAAGTGATCCTGCAACTTTATCCGCCTCCATCCAGTCTATTAATTGTTGCCGGGAAGCTAGAGTAAG
TAGTTCGCCAGTTAATAGTTTGCGCAACGTTGTTGCCATTGCTACAGGCATCGTGGTGTCACGCTCGTCG
TTTGGTATGGCTTCATTCAGCTCCGGTTCCCAACGATCAAGGCGAGTTACATGATCCCCCATGTTGTGCA
AAAAAGCGGTTAGCTCCTTCGGTCCTCCGATCGTTGCCAGAAGTAAGTTGGCCGCAGTGTTATCACTCAT
GGTTATGGCAGCACTGCATAATTCTCTTACTGTCATGCCATCCGTGAGATGCTTTTCTGTGACTGGTGAG
TACTCAACCAAGTCATTCTGAGAATAGTGTATGCGGCGACCGAGTTGCTCTTGCCCGGCGTCAATACGGG
ATAATACCGCGCCACATAGCAGAACTTTAAAAGTGCTCATCATTGGAAAACGTTCTTCGGGGCGTAAACT
CTCAAGGATCTTACCGCTGTTGAGATCCAGTTCGATGTAACCCACTCGTGCACCCAACTGATCTTCAGCA
TCTTTTACTTTCACCAGCGTTTCTGGGTGAGCAAAAACAGGAAGGCAAAATGCCGCAAAAAAGGGAATAA
GGGCGACACGGAAATGTTGAATACTCATTTTAGCTTCCTTAGCTCCTGAAAATCTCGATAACTCAAAAAA
TACGCCCGGTAGTGATCTTATTTCATTATGGTGAAAGTTGGAACCTCTTACGTGCCGATCAAGTCAAAAG
CCTCCGGTCGGAGGCTTTTGACTTTCTGCTATGGAGGTCAGGTATGATTTAAATGGTCAGTTAGA
Features (pLannotate 1.2.2; 14 found; start..end, strand, type, name):
     10..417     +  promoter       TEF1 promoter: S. cerevisiae TEF1; promoter for EF-1α
    431..4249    +  CDS            S: SPIKE_SARS2 - Experimental evidence at protein level: Swiss-Prot protein existence level 1. [Spike glycoprotein]: May down-regulate host tetherin (BST2) by lysosomal degradation, thereby counteracting its antiviral activity. From Severe acute respiratory syndrome coronavirus 2 (2019-nCoV) (SARS-CoV-2).
   4265..5365    +  CDS            malE (fragment): MALE_ECO57 - Experimental evidence at protein level: Swiss-Prot protein existence level 1. Part of the ABC transporter complex MalEFGK involved in maltose/maltodextrin import. Binds maltose and higher maltodextrins. From Escherichia coli O157:H7.
   5394..5566    +  terminator     CYC1 terminator (fragment): S. cerevisiae CYC1; transcription terminator for CYC1
   5602..5778    +  promoter       URA3 promoter (fragment): S. cerevisiae URA3
   5779..6582    +  CDS            URA3: orotidine-5'-phosphate decarboxylase, required for uracil biosynthesis; S. cerevisiae URA3; yeast auxotrophic marker, counterselectable with 5-fluoroorotic acid (5-FOA)
   6665..7647    -  rep_origin     2μ ori: yeast 2μ plasmid origin of replication
   7725..7754    +  terminator     T3Te terminator: phage T3 early transcription terminator
   7776..8363    +  rep_origin     ori: high-copy-number ColE1/pMB1/pBR322/pUC origin of replication
   8375..8402    -  terminator     T7Te terminator: phage T7 early transcription terminator
   8426..8617    -  CDS            rop: Rop protein, which maintains plasmids at low copy number; rop
   8618..9478    -  CDS            AmpR: β-lactamase; bla; confers resistance to ampicillin, carbenicillin, and related antibiotics
   9479..9581    -  promoter       cat promoter: promoter of the E. coli cat gene encoding chloramphenicol acetyltransferase
   9582..9613    -  terminator     tonB terminator: bidirectional E. coli tonB-P14 transcription terminator
