[The description below was written by a language model from this plasmid's Addgene catalogue record and pLannotate feature annotations shown in this document.]
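Description:
pGBW-m4046293 is a yeast episomal expression plasmid carrying the wild-type SARS-CoV-2 spike (S, surface glycoprotein) coding sequence, produced by gene synthesis. It is a shuttle vector. In Saccharomyces cerevisiae it replicates from the 2μ origin, which supports multicopy maintenance, and is selected through the URA3 auxotrophic marker. URA3 complements uracil auxotrophy and can be counterselected with 5-FOA. In E. coli it is propagated from a ColE1/pUC-type origin with ampicillin selection. The annotation shows the β-lactamase gene driven by a cat promoter. The bacterial module is insulated by short phage and tonB transcription terminators. A small rop-annotated segment lies next to AmpR, although the catalogue lists the plasmid as high copy.

The expression cassette places the constitutive S. cerevisiae TEF1 promoter directly upstream of the full-length spike open reading frame of about 3.8 kb. A fragment of E. coli malE encoding maltose-binding protein follows closely downstream, and a CYC1 terminator ends the transcript. According to the record, MBP is a C-terminal fusion contributed by the backbone and is joined to spike through a thrombin-cleavable linker. The short gap between the two annotated coding regions is consistent with this linker, but the cleavage site itself is not annotated separately. MBP typically serves as a solubility enhancer and an amylose-affinity handle, and thrombin cleavage would allow it to be removed after purification.

The stated purpose is expression of the spike protein in yeast. The record gives no further downstream applications, but the design suits production and affinity purification of recombinant spike.
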