Addgene plasmid #153879: pGBW-m4046293
Purpose: Yeast expression plasmid for SARS-CoV-2 S (surface glycoprotein)
Depositing lab: Ginkgo Bioworks & Benjie Chen. Depositing organization: Ginkgo Bioworks.
Backbone
  Vector backbone: AmpR; 2u URA3
  Backbone size w/o insert (bp): 4078
  Vector type: Yeast Expression
  Selectable markers: URA3
Growth in bacteria
  Bacterial resistance: Ampicillin, 100 μg/mL
  Growth temperature: 37°C
  Growth strain: DH5alpha
  Copy number: High Copy
Gene/Insert
  Gene/Insert name: SARS-CoV-2 S (surface glycoprotein) (alt names: Spike protein; S protein)
  Species: Severe acute respiratory syndrome coronavirus 2
  Insert size (bp): 3815
  Mutation: wt
  Entrez Gene: S (a.k.a. GU280_gp02, spike glycoprotein)
  Promoter: pTEF1
  Tag / fusion protein: Cleavable thrombin;MBP (C terminal on backbone)
  Cloning method: Unknown
Resource information
  A portion of this plasmid was derived from a plasmid made by: GinkgoBioworks
Depositor comments: NCBI reference sequence: 43740568. Created by gene synthesis with Not1 site.
How to cite: pGBW-m4046293 was a gift from Ginkgo Bioworks & Benjie Chen (Addgene plasmid # 153879 ; http://n2t.net/addgene:153879 ; RRID:Addgene_153879)
